>Addgene plasmid #78833 | pBabe-puro-RIPK3 4KR | addgene partial sequence | sequence record 149312 | pBABE3 5'-ACCCTAACTGACACACATTCC-3'
TATACCAACCCTGTGGCCTGCTCCAGGCTTCAGGATCTCGAGGGCCTTCTTGCGAACCTACTGGTGGGGG
GTGCTGCAAGCCCCTCCCCTTGCCCGAAGGTGCCAAGCCCCATGTGGGCAAGGCAGTTGTCTGTTGCATA
GTCAAGTAGTTGTTGTCTCCAACTTGCACCCCAGAGCAGTTGTATATGTTAACGAGCGGTCGCCCTGTTA
CTGGATTTGGCTCCGGGGTCCTGCAGGACCAGTTCATGCCTTGTCTCTCAGCCCCCTGATTCCCTCGGGG
TCCAGGACTTGGTGTTCCAGTTGAGGTAGGGCTGGGCATCTGGTTTCTGAAAGTTGAGGTCTCTGGAGTC
TGGGGAGGTTGGGCCATCGAATCTGAAGATGTGCCTGCTGTCCAGGCTTGTGGAACCTGCTCCTCTTGTG
CCCTGCTCCTCTTGGTAAGGCTCGGGCATTTTCGAGGAACAGAGCTGGGAGGCTCCTCTAGATTCAGTTT
GTTTAGCCACTCAGAAACCATGACATCATTACGAGAGTGCTGGTTTTCTATGGTTCTCCTAAAGCCATCC
ATTTCTGTCCCTCCTTGGCCTGACTCTGGGATAGAAAATCTCCTATTGCTGCTCCTGAGCTGAGACAGGA
AATCCTTTACCGTGGAGACAGCAGCATTCATATTGTTCTCCACCATCTGGAAGACTTCATCAGTTTTTGG
TAGGCATTCCTGGAAGGAGGGTCTGTCCTTGGGCTCACTGCTCCAGCAGAGCTGCATTAGCTCCTTCAGT
CCTTCTAAGCCGGGAGTCTCAGGCCCGGCTTGGGGCAGCTCAGCC
