>Addgene plasmid #78833 | pBabe-puro-RIPK3 4KR | addgene partial sequence | sequence record 149313 | pBABE5 5'-CTTTATCCAGCCCTCAC-3'
TGTGGTGGTACGTAGGAATTCATGTCGTGCGTCAAGTTATGGCCCAGCGGTGCCCCCGCCCCCTTGGTGT
CCATCGAGGAACTGGAGAACCAGGAGCTCGTCGGCAAAGGCGGGTTCGGCACAGTGTTCCGGGCGCAACA
TAGGAAGTGGGGCTACGATGTGGCGGTCAAGATCGTAAACTCGCGGGCGATATCCAGGGAGGTCAAGGCC
ATGGCAAGTCTGGATAACGAGTTTGTGCTGCGCCTAGAAGGGGTTATCGAGAAGGTGAACTGGGACCAAG
ATCCCCGGCCGGCTCTGGTGACTAAATTCATGGAGAACGGCTCCTTGTCGGGGCTGCTGCAGTCCCAGTG
CCCTCGGCCCTGGCCGCTCCTTTGCCGCCTGCTGAAAGAAGTGGTGCTTGGGATGTTTTACCTGCACGAC
CAGAACCCGGTGCTCCTGCACCGGGACCTCAAGCCATCCAACGTCCTGCTGGACCCAGAGCTGCACGTCA
AGCTGGCAGATTTTGGCCTGTCCACATTTCAGGGAGGCTCACAGTCAGGGACAGGGTCCGGGGAGCCAGG
GGGCACCCTGGGCTACTTGGCCCCAGAACTGTTTGTTAACGTAAACCGGAAGGCCTCCACAGCCAGTGAC
GTCTACAGCTTCGGGATCCTAATGTGGGCAGTGCTTGCTGGAAGAGAAGTTGAGTTGCCAACCGAACCAT
CACTCGTGTACGAAGCAGTGTGCAACAGGCAGAACCGGCCTTCATTGGCTGAGCTGCCCCAAGCCGGGCC
TGAGACTCCCGGCTTAGAAGGACTGAAGGAGCTAATGCAGCTCTGCTGGAGCAGTGAGCCCAAGGACAGA
CCCTCCTTCCAGGAATGCCTACCAAAAACTGATGAAGTCTTCCAGATGGTGGAGAACAATATGAATGCTG
CTGTCTCCACGGTAAAGGATTTCCTGTCTCAGCTC
