[The description below was written by a language model from this plasmid's Addgene catalogue record.]
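Description:
pBabe-puro-RIPK3 4KR is a retroviral mammalian expression plasmid built on the pBabe-puro backbone and carrying a mutant form of human RIPK3 (also known as RIP3). It is maintained in bacteria as a high-copy plasmid under ampicillin selection. Once delivered to mammalian cells, puromycin resistance allows selection of stably transduced populations. As with other retroviral transfer vectors, the region between the long terminal repeats is packaged into viral particles when the plasmid is introduced into a suitable packaging cell line. The resulting virus integrates the cassette into the genome of target cells.

The insert is transcribed from the 5' LTR, which the record lists as the promoter. The "4KR" designation refers to four lysine-to-arginine substitutions: K55R, K89R, K363R and K501R. Replacing lysine with arginine preserves the positive charge but removes the side-chain amine to which ubiquitin is attached, so such mutants are commonly used to test whether particular lysines act as ubiquitylation sites. RIPK3 is a kinase central to necroptosis, and the associated publication concerns control of necroptosis through ubiquitylation- and lysosome-dependent degradation of RIPK3. This suggests the construct is meant for comparing the stability and activity of a ubiquitylation-site mutant with the wild-type protein, although the stated purpose is simply retroviral expression of RIPK3 4KR.

The record does not mention any epitope tag or fusion partner, and the restriction sites used for cloning are listed as unknown. No feature table is provided, so details of other backbone elements cannot be confirmed from the record.
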