Addgene plasmid #78833: pBabe-puro-RIPK3 4KR
Purpose: retroviral expression of RIPK3 4KR
Depositing lab: Jaewhan Song. Depositing organization: Yonsei University. Publication: CHIP controls necroptosis through ubiquitylation- and lysosome-dependent degradation of RIPK3. Seo J, Lee EW, Sung H, Seong D, Dondelinger Y, Shin J, Jeong M, Lee HK, Kim JH, Han SY, Lee C, Seong JK, Vandenabeele P, Song J. Nat Cell Biol. 2016 Mar;18(3):291-302. doi: 10.1038/ncb3314. Epub 2016 Feb 22. PubMed 26900751.
Backbone
  Vector backbone: pBabe-puro
  Vector type: Mammalian Expression, Retroviral
  Selectable markers: Puromycin
Growth in bacteria
  Bacterial resistance: Ampicillin, 100 μg/mL
  Growth temperature: 37°C
  Growth strain: NEB Stable
  Copy number: High Copy
Gene/Insert
  Gene/Insert name: RIPK3
  Species: H. sapiens (human)
  Mutation: K55R, K89R, K363R, K501R
  Entrez Gene: RIPK3 (a.k.a. RIP3)
  Promoter: 5'LTR
  Cloning method: Restriction Enzyme; 5′ cloning site unknown (unknown if destroyed); 3′ cloning site unknown (unknown if destroyed)
  Sequencing primers: 5′ pBABE 5'; 3′ pBABE 3'
Terms and licenses: Academic/Nonprofit Terms; Industry Terms: Not Available to Industry
How to cite: pBabe-puro-RIPK3 4KR was a gift from Jaewhan Song (Addgene plasmid # 78833 ; http://n2t.net/addgene:78833 ; RRID:Addgene_78833)
